Addgene plasmid #109191: pGS-CD64-2
Purpose: Encodes full-length engineered CD64 with C-terminal Twin-Strep tag to be expressed in a baculovirus/insect cell expression system
Depositing lab: Monika Golas. Depositing organization: Aarhus University. Publication: Vectors for Expression of Signal Peptide-Dependent Proteins in Baculovirus/Insect Cell Systems and Their Application to Expression and Purification of the High-Affinity Immunoglobulin Gamma Fc Receptor I in Complex with Its Gamma Chain. Le LTM, Nyengaard JR, Golas MM, Sander B. Mol Biotechnol. 2018 Jan;60(1):31-40. doi: 10.1007/s12033-017-0041-8. PubMed 29143175.
Backbone
  Vector backbone: pGS_C_Strep, Addgene no. 101652
  Backbone manufacturer: backbone derived from pACEBac1, Geneva Biotech
  Vector type: Insect Expression
Growth in bacteria
  Bacterial resistance: Gentamicin, 10 μg/mL
  Growth temperature: 37°C
  Growth strain: DH5alpha
  Copy number: Unknown
Gene/Insert
  Gene/Insert name: Full-length engineered CD64, derived from human CD64
  Species: Synthetic
  Insert size (bp): 999
  Mutation: engineered for efficient expression, see publication
  Promoter: Polyhedrin
  Tag / fusion protein: Twin-Strep (C terminal on insert)
  Cloning method: Unknown
  Sequencing primers: 5′ polh; 3′ SV40_rev
Terms and licenses: Academic/Nonprofit Terms; Industry Terms: Not Available to Industry
How to cite: pGS-CD64-2 was a gift from Monika Golas (Addgene plasmid # 109191 ; http://n2t.net/addgene:109191 ; RRID:Addgene_109191)
