[The description below was written by a language model from this plasmid's Addgene catalogue record and pLannotate feature annotations shown in this document.]
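Description:
pGS-CD64-2 is a small (about 3.8 kb) baculovirus transfer plasmid for insect cell expression, built on the pGS_C_Strep backbone, which derives from the pACEBac1 acceptor vector. In bacteria it replicates from a high-copy ColE1/pUC-type origin and is selected with gentamicin through the aacC1 acetyltransferase gene, driven by a class 1 integron Pc promoter. The gentamicin marker and the expression cassette lie between the Tn7R and Tn7L ends of a mini-Tn7 element. This arrangement allows Tn7-mediated transposition of the whole segment into a baculoviral bacmid carried in a suitable E. coli host, after which the recombinant bacmid is used to generate virus in insect cells. A single loxP site upstream of the cassette is a feature of this vector family and permits Cre-mediated fusion with compatible donor plasmids to assemble multi-gene constructs.

The payload is a synthetic, full-length engineered version of human CD64 (FCGR1A), the high-affinity receptor for the Fc region of IgG. The record says only that it was modified for efficient expression, without listing the changes. The insert is placed under the very late polyhedrin promoter of Autographa californica nucleopolyhedrovirus and is fused at its C terminus to a Twin-Strep tag for affinity capture on Strep-Tactin. Transcripts are terminated by an SV40 polyadenylation signal. The short large T antigen and SET1 matches flanking that signal are probably annotation artefacts of the SV40 and backbone sequence rather than functional coding regions. The annotated FCGR1A match is somewhat shorter than the stated 999 bp insert, and the sequence between the promoter and that match is unannotated. The associated work concerns signal peptide-dependent protein expression and purification of the receptor with its gamma chain.
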