Features (pLannotate 1.2.2; 12 found; start..end, strand, type, name):
    190..778     +  rep_origin     ori: high-copy-number ColE1/pMB1/pBR322/pUC origin of replication
    913..1136    -  mobile_element Tn7R: mini-Tn7 element (right end of the Tn7 transposon) Tn7
   1203..1736    -  CDS            GmR: gentamycin acetyltransferase; aacC1; confers resistance to gentamycin
   1925..1953    -  promoter       Pc promoter: intI1 (promoter lies within the coding sequence); class 1 integron promoter
   2024..2057    +  protein_bind   loxP: Cre-mediated recombination occurs in the 8-bp core sequence (GCATACAT). Cre recombinase
   2134..2225    +  promoter       polyhedrin promoter: polh from Autographa californica; promoter for the baculovirus polyhedrin gene
   2367..3224    +  CDS            FCGR1A (fragment): FCGR1_HUMAN - Also known as FCG1, FCGR1, IGFR1. Experimental evidence at protein level: Swiss-Prot protein existence level 1. High affinity receptor for the Fc region of immunoglobulins gamma. Functions in both innate and adaptive immune responses. From Homo sapiens (Human).
   3222..3262    +  CDS            Twin-Strep-tag (fragment): two Strep-Tag®II moieties connected by a linker for enhanced binding to Strep-Tactin®, an engineered form of streptavidin (Schmidt et al., 2013)
   3317..3400    +  CDS            large T antigen (fragment): large T antigen from SV40 (simian virus 40)
   3423..3557    +  polyA_signal   SV40 poly(A) signal: SV40 polyadenylation signal
   3586..3635    +  CDS            SET1 (fragment): solubility-enhancement tag derived from T7 phage gene 10B
   3678..3843    -  mobile_element Tn7L: mini-Tn7 element (left end of the Tn7 transposon) Tn7
>Addgene plasmid #109191 | pGS-CD64-2 | addgene full sequence | sequence record 233794 | Addgene NGS Result
ACCGGTTGACTTGGGTCAACTGTCAGACCAAGTTTACTCATATATACTTTAGATTGATTTAAAACTTCAT
TTTTAATTTAAAAGGATCTAGGTGAAGATCCTTTTTGATAATCTCATGACCAAAATCCCTTAACGTGAGT
TTTCGTTCCACTGAGCGTCAGACCCCGTAGAAAAGATCAAAGGATCTTCTTGAGATCCTTTTTTTCTGCG
CGTAATCTGCTGCTTGCAAACAAAAAAACCACCGCTACCAGCGGTGGTTTGTTTGCCGGATCAAGAGCTA
CCAACTCTTTTTCCGAAGGTAACTGGCTTCAGCAGAGCGCAGATACCAAATACTGTTCTTCTAGTGTAGC
CGTAGTTAGGCCACCACTTCAAGAACTCTGTAGCACCGCCTACATACCTCGCTCTGCTAATCCTGTTACC
AGTGGCTGCTGCCAGTGGCGATAAGTCGTGTCTTACCGGGTTGGACTCAAGACGATAGTTACCGGATAAG
GCGCAGCGGTCGGGCTGAACGGGGGGTTCGTGCACACAGCCCAGCTTGGAGCGAACGACCTACACCGAAC
TGAGATACCTACAGCGTGAGCTATGAGAAAGCGCCACGCTTCCCGAAGGGAGAAAGGCGGACAGGTATCC
GGTAAGCGGCAGGGTCGGAACAGGAGAGCGCACGAGGGAGCTTCCAGGGGGAAACGCCTGGTATCTTTAT
AGTCCTGTCGGGTTTCGCCACCTCTGACTTGAGCGTCGATTTTTGTGATGCTCGTCAGGGGGGCGGAGCC
TATGGAAAAACGCCAGCAACGCGGCCTTTTTACGGTTCCTGGCCTTTTGCTGGCCTTTTGCTCACATGTT
CTTTCCTGCGTTATCCCCTGATTGACTTGGGTCGCTCTTCCTGTGGATGCGCAGATGCCCTGCGTAAGCG
GGTGTGGGCGGACAATAAAGTCTTAAACTGAACAAAATAGATCTAAACTATGACAATAAAGTCTTAAACT
AGACAGAATAGTTGTAAACTGAAATCAGTCCAGTTATGCTGTGAAAAAGCATACTGGACTTTTGTTATGG
CTAAAGCAAACTCTTCATTTTCTGAAGTGCAAATTGCCCGTCGTATTAAAGAGGGGCGTGGCCAAGGGCA
TGTAAAGACTATATTCGCGGCGTTGTGACAATTTACCGAACAACTCCGCGGCCGGGAAGCCGATCTCGGC
TTGAACGAATTGTTAGGTGGCGGTACTTGGGTCGATATCAAAGTGCATCACTTCTTCCCGTATGCCCAAC
TTTGTATAGAGAGCCACTGCGGGATCGTCACCGTAATCTGCTTGCACGTAGATCACATAAGCACCAAGCG
CGTTGGCCTCATGCTTGAGGAGATTGATGAGCGCGGTGGCAATGCCCTGCCTCCGGTGCTCGCCGGAGAC
TGCGAGATCATAGATATAGATCTCACTACGCGGCTGCTCAAACTTGGGCAGAACGTAAGCCGCGAGAGCG
CCAACAACCGCTTCTTGGTCGAAGGCAGCAAGCGCGATGAATGTCTTACTACGGAGCAAGTTCCCGAGGT
AATCGGAGTCCGGCTGATGTTGGGAGTAGGTGGCTACGTCTCCGAACTCACGACCGAAAAGATCAAGAGC
AGCCCGCATGGATTTGACTTGGTCAGGGCCGAGCCTACATGTGCGAATGATGCCCATACTTGAGCCACCT
AACTTTGTTTTAGGGCGACTGCCCTGCTGCGTAACATCGTTGCTGCTGCGTAACATCGTTGCTGCTCCAT
AACATCAAACATCGACCCACGGCGTAACGCGCTTGCTGCTTGGATGCCCGAGGCATAGACTGTACAAAAA
AACAGTCATAACAAGCCATGAAAACCGCCACTGCGCCGTTACCACCGCTGCGTTCGGTCAAGGTTCTGGA
CCAGTTGCGTGAGCGCATACGCTACTTGCATTACAGTTTACGAACCGAACAGGCTTATGTCAACTGGGTT
CGTGCCTTCATCCGTTTCCACGGTGTGCGTCACCCGGCAACCTTGGGCAGCAGCGAAGTCGCCATAACTT
CGTATAGCATACATTATACGAAGTTATCTGTAACTATAACGGTCCTAAGGTAGCGAGTTTAAACACTAGT
ATCGATTCGCGACCTACTCCGGAATATTAATAGATCATGGAGATAATTAAAATGATAACCATCTCGCAAA
TAAATAAGTATTTTACTGTTTTCGTAACAGTTTTGTAATAAAAAAACCTATAAATATTCCGGATTATTCA
TACCGTCCCACCATCGGGCGCGGATCCCGGTCCGAAGCGCGCGGAATTCATGGGTGCAGTGCTTCGCAGC
TTGCTCGCCTGTTCCTTCTGCGTCCTGCTGCGTGCTGCGAATTCGGTACCGCTAGCCAAGTGGATACTCC
AAAGGCCGTGATAACCTTGCAACCACCTTGGGTGTCCGTCTTTCAGGAAGAGTCGGTTACACTGCACTGT
GAGGTCCCACACTTGCCCGGTAGTTCCAGCACTCAGTGGTTCCTTAACGGTACGGCCATCCAGACGTCAA
CCCCTACTTACCGCATCACCAGTGCTTCTGTTGACGACTCGGGTGAATACAGGTGCCAACGTGGTTTGTC
CGGCCGCAGTGATCCAATCCAACTGGAGGTTCACCGTGGTTGGCTGCTGCTGCAGGTGAGTAGCCGTGTG
TTGACGGAGGGAGAACCCCTGGCCCTGCGCTGCCATGCTTGGAAGGATAAACTTGTATACAACGTATTGT
ACTATCGTAACGGCAAGGCATTCAAGTTCTTCCACTGGAACAGCAACCTCACGATCCTGAAAACAAATAT
GTCTCACAGCGGCACATATCATTGTAGCGGCATGGGTAAGCACCGCTACACGTCAGCTGGCATTTCCGTA
ACAGTGAAGGAGCTGTTCCCAGCGCCAGTCCTTACGGCATCGGTAACCTCGCCGCTTCTCGAAGGCAATC
CCGTTACACTCAGCTGCGAGACCAAACTGCTCCTCCAACGTCCTGGTCTGCAGTTGTACTTCTCATTCTA
CATGGGTTCAAAGACTCTCAGGGGAAGGGACACATCGAGCGAGTATCAGATACTTACCGCCAGACGCGAG
GACTCCGGCCTGTACTGGTGTGAAGCTGCCACCGAGGATGGCAACGTTCTTAAGCGCTCTCCCGAATTGG
AGTTGCAAGTGCTCGGCCTGCAGCTGCCAACGCCTGTAGTCGACTCTAGAAGTGCTTGGAGTCATCCACA
ATTCGAAAAAGGTGGAGGTTCCGGAGGTGGATCGGGAGGTTCTGCCTGGTCTCATCCACAATTTGAGAAG
TAAAAGCTTGTCGAGAAGTACTAGAGGATCATAATCAGCCATACCACATTTGTAGAGGTTTTACTTGCTT
TAAAAAACCTCCCACACCTCCCCCTGAACCTGAAACATAAAATGAATGCAATTGTTGTTGTTAACTTGTT
TATTGCAGCTTATAATGGTTACAAATAAAGCAATAGCATCACAAATTTCACAAATAAAGCATTTTTTTCA
CTGCATTCTAGTTGTGGTTTGTCCAAACTCATCAATGTATCTTATCATGTCTGGATCTGATCACTGCTTG
AGCCTAGAAGATCCGGCTGCTAACAAAGCCCGAAAGGAAGCTGAGTTGGCTGCTGCCACCGCTGAGCAAT
AACTATCATAACCCCTAGGGTATACCCATCTAATTGGAACCAGATAAGTGAAATCTAGTTCCAAACTATT
TTGTCATTTTTAATTTTCGTATTAGCTTACGACGCTACACCCAGTTCCCATCTATTTTGTCACTCTTCCC
TAAATAATCCTTAAAAACTCCATTTCCACCCCTCCCAGTTCCCAACTATTTTGTCCGCCCACA
